>Addgene plasmid #26631 | pLKO.1 p18 shRNA | addgene partial sequence | sequence record 32841 | 26631 with LKO1-5
TTCTTGGCTTTATATATCTTGTGGAAGGACGAGGTACCGGAGACAGCCAGCAACATCATTGCTCGAGCAA
TGATGTTGCTGGCTGTCTTTTTTGAATTCTAGATCTTGAGACAAATGGCAGTATTCATCCACAATTTTAA
AAGAAAAGGGGGGATTGGGGGGTACAGTGCAGGGGAAAGAATAGTAGACATAATAGCAACAGACATACAA
ACTAAAGAATTACAAAAACAAATTACAAAAATTCAAAATTTTCGGGTTTATTACAGGGACAGCAGAGATC
CACTTTGGCGCCGGCTCGAGGGGGCCCGGGTTGCGCCTTTTCCAAGGCAGCCCTGGGTTTGCGCAGGGAC
GCGGCTGCTCTGGGCGTGGTTCCGGGAAACGCAGCGGCGCCGACCCTGGGTCTCGCACATTCTTCACGTC
CGTTCGCAGCGTCACCCGGATCTTCGCCGCTACCCTTGTGGGCCCCCCGGCGACGCTTCCTGCTCCGCCC
CTAAGTCGGGAAGGTTCCTTGCGGTTCGCGGCGTGCCGGACGTGACAAACGGAAGCCGCACGTCTCACTA
GTACCCTCGCAGACGGACAGCGCCAGGGAGCAATGGCAGCGCGCCGACCGCGATGGGCTGTGGCCAATAG
CGGCTGCTCAGCAGGGCGCGCCGAGAGCAGCGGCCGGGAAGGGGCGGTGCGGGAGGCGGGGTGTGGGGCG
GTAGTGTGGGCCCTGTTCCTGCCCGCGCGGTGTTCCGCATTCTGCAAGCCTCCGGAGCGCACGTCGGCAG
TCGGCTCCCTCGTTGACCGAATCACCGACCTCTCTCCCCAGGGGGATCCACCGGAGCTTACCATGACCGA
GTACAAGCCCACGGTGCGCCTCGCCACCCGCGACGACGTCCCCAGGG
