[The description below was written by a language model from this plasmid's Addgene catalogue record.]
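Description:
pLKO.1 p18 shRNA is a lentiviral RNAi plasmid built on the pLKO.1 puro backbone (about 7 kb without insert) and designed to knock down human p18, the product of the LAMTOR1 gene (also known as C11orf59, PDRO or Ragulator1). It is propagated in bacteria as a high-copy plasmid under ampicillin selection. The recorded growth strain is a recombination-deficient host of the kind commonly chosen for lentiviral plasmids, whose repeated long terminal repeats can otherwise be unstable. In mammalian cells, the backbone's puromycin resistance marker allows selection of transduced or transfected populations.

The payload is a short hairpin RNA cassette cloned by restriction digestion between the AgeI and EcoRI sites, the standard hairpin insertion position in pLKO.1; the record does not say whether these sites survive cloning. No feature table is provided, so the promoter and viral elements are not explicitly listed. pLKO.1-type vectors generally express the hairpin from a human U6 RNA polymerase III promoter and carry the LTRs and packaging signal needed to produce replication-incompetent lentivirus when co-transfected with separate packaging and envelope plasmids. Once integrated, the hairpin is processed by the cellular RNAi machinery into an siRNA directed against a 21-nucleotide target in the p18 transcript.

The associated publication concerns the Ragulator-Rag complex and its role in recruiting mTORC1 to the lysosomal surface for activation by amino acids. This suggests the construct is used for stable depletion of p18/LAMTOR1 in human cells to test Ragulator function in amino acid signalling.
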