Addgene plasmid #26631: pLKO.1 p18 shRNA
Depositing lab: David Sabatini. Depositing organization: Whitehead Institute for Biomedical Research. Publication: Ragulator-Rag complex targets mTORC1 to the lysosomal surface and is necessary for its activation by amino acids. Sancak Y, Bar-Peled L, Zoncu R, Markhard AL, Nada S, Sabatini DM. Cell. 2010 Apr 16. 141(2):290-303. 10.1016/j.cell.2010.02.024 PubMed 20381137.
Backbone
  Vector backbone: pLKO.1 puro
  Backbone manufacturer: Available at Addgene (#8453)
  Backbone size w/o insert (bp): 7000
  Vector type: Mammalian Expression, Lentiviral, RNAi
  Selectable markers: Puromycin
Growth in bacteria
  Bacterial resistance: Ampicillin, 100 μg/mL
  Growth temperature: 37°C
  Growth strain: Stbl3
  Copy number: High Copy
Gene/Insert
  Gene/Insert name: p18 shRNA (alt names: p18; c11orf59)
  Species: H. sapiens (human)
  Entrez Gene: LAMTOR1 (a.k.a. C11orf59, PDRO, Ragulator1, p18, p27RF-Rho)
  Cloning method: Restriction Enzyme; 5′ cloning site AgeI (unknown if destroyed); 3′ cloning site EcoRI (unknown if destroyed)
  Sequencing primers: 5′ LKO.1 5'
Terms and licenses: Academic/Nonprofit Terms; Industry Terms: Not Available to Industry
Depositor comments: shRNA directed against p18. Target sequence: 5'-AGACAGCCAGCAACATCATTG-3'
How to cite: pLKO.1 p18 shRNA was a gift from David Sabatini (Addgene plasmid # 26631 ; http://n2t.net/addgene:26631 ; RRID:Addgene_26631)
